Addgene plasmid #171070: pRF TpC hTERT intron-1
Purpose: Firefly-Renilla luciferase assay for hTERT promoter activity of hTERT intron-1
Depositing lab: Agnel Sfeir. Depositing organization: NYU Grossman School of Medicine. Publication: Alternative splicing is a developmental switch for hTERT expression. Penev A, Bazley A, Shen M, Boeke JD, Savage SA, Sfeir A. Mol Cell. 2021 Apr 6. pii: S1097-2765(21)00228-8. doi: 10.1016/j.molcel.2021.03.033. PubMed 33852895.
Backbone
  Vector backbone: pRF TpC
  Vector type: Mammalian Expression, Luciferase
Growth in bacteria
  Bacterial resistance: Ampicillin, 100 μg/mL
  Growth temperature: 37°C
  Growth strain: DH5alpha
  Copy number: High Copy
Gene/Insert
  Gene/Insert name: hTERT intron-1
  Species: H. sapiens (human)
  Cloning method: Unknown
  Sequencing primers: 5′ aatgggaaaatatatcaaatcg
Terms and licenses: Academic/Nonprofit Terms; Industry Terms: Not Available to Industry
How to cite: pRF TpC hTERT intron-1 was a gift from Agnel Sfeir (Addgene plasmid # 171070 ; http://n2t.net/addgene:171070 ; RRID:Addgene_171070)
