[The description below was written by a language model from this plasmid's Addgene catalogue record and pLannotate feature annotations shown in this document.]
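Description:
pRF TpC hTERT intron-1 is a mammalian dual-luciferase reporter plasmid built on the pRF TpC backbone, a Renilla–firefly bicistronic-style vector, and carries human hTERT intron 1 as its insert. The sequenced record is 7,379 nt. It is propagated in E. coli as a high-copy plasmid through a ColE1/pUC-type origin and selected with ampicillin via the β-lactamase gene and its native promoter. An f1 origin is also present, along with small remnants of lacZα, a tetracycline resistance gene and SV40 large T antigen that appear to be non-functional backbone leftovers.

In the reporter unit, a synthetic poly(A) signal and an RNA polymerase II pause site from the human α2-globin gene sit upstream of an SV40 early promoter, where they would limit read-through transcription from the backbone. The SV40 promoter is followed by a chimeric β-globin/immunoglobulin intron, a T7 promoter and the Renilla luciferase coding sequence, which spans the numbering origin. Downstream come a short fragment of a multiple cloning site, then an unannotated stretch of roughly 900 nt, then the firefly luc+ coding sequence. The hTERT intron 1 sequence is not annotated in the feature table. This gap between the two luciferases is the likely location of the insert, although the record does not explicitly confirm it. An SV40 poly(A) signal and an SV40 enhancer/promoter fragment lie after firefly luciferase, both annotated on the reverse strand.

According to the stated purpose, the plasmid is used in firefly–Renilla luciferase assays to test hTERT intron 1 for promoter activity. In such assays, firefly signal reflects expression driven by the inserted fragment, while SV40-driven Renilla serves as the internal normalisation control.
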