Features (pLannotate 1.2.2; 17 found; start..end, strand, type, name):
    732..756     +  misc_feature   MCS (fragment): pBluescript multiple cloning site
   1695..3347    +  CDS            luciferase: firefly luciferase; luc+; enhanced luc+ version of the luciferase gene
   3388..3509    -  polyA_signal   SV40 poly(A) signal: SV40 polyadenylation signal
   3532..3600    -  CDS            large T antigen (fragment): large T antigen from SV40 (simian virus 40)
   3645..3835    -  promoter       SV40 promoter (fragment): SV40 enhancer and early promoter
   3841..3973    +  CDS            TcR (fragment): tetracycline efflux protein; tet; confers resistance to tetracycline
   4153..4741    -  rep_origin     ori: high-copy-number ColE1/pMB1/pBR322/pUC origin of replication
   4912..5772    -  CDS            AmpR: β-lactamase; bla; confers resistance to ampicillin, carbenicillin, and related antibiotics
   5773..5877    -  promoter       AmpR promoter: bla
   5904..6332    +  rep_origin     f1 ori (sequence partly withheld): f1 bacteriophage origin of replication; arrow indicates direction of (+) strand synthesis
   6364..6431    -  CDS            lacZα (fragment): LacZα fragment of β-galactosidase; lacZ fragment
   6490..6538    +  polyA_signal   poly(A) signal: synthetic polyadenylation signal
   6552..6643    +  misc_feature   pause site: RNA polymerase II transcriptional pause signal from the human α2 globin gene
   6698..6894    +  promoter       SV40 promoter: SV40 early promoter
   6926..7058    +  intron         chimeric intron: chimera between introns from human β-globin and immunoglobulin heavy chain genes
   7103..7121    +  promoter       T7 promoter: promoter for bacteriophage T7 RNA polymerase
   7169..725     +  CDS            Rluc (across the origin): luciferase from the anthozoan coelenterate Renilla reniformis (sea pansy)
>Addgene plasmid #171070 | pRF TpC hTERT intron-1 | addgene full sequence | sequence record 337252 | Addgene NGS Result
CGCGGTGTATTATACCAGACCTTATTGGTATGGGCAAATCAGGCAAATCTGGTAATGGTTCTTATAGGTT
ACTTGATCATTACAAATATCTTACTGCATGGTTTGAACTTCTTAATTTACCAAAGAAGATCATTTTTGTC
GGCCATGATTGGGGTGCTTGTTTGGCATTTCATTATAGCTATGAGCATCAAGATAAGATCAAAGCAATAG
TTCACGCTGAAAGTGTAGTAGATGTGATTGAATCATGGGATGAATGGCCTGATATTGAAGAAGATATTGC
GTTGATCAAATCTGAAGAAGGAGAAAAAATGGTTTTGGAGAATAACTTCTTCGTGGAAACCATGTTGCCA
TCAAAAATCATGAGAAAGTTAGAACCAGAAGAATTTGCAGCATATCTTGAACCATTCAAAGAGAAAGGTG
AAGTTCGTCGTCCAACATTATCATGGCCTCGTGAAATCCCGTTAGTAAAAGGTGGTAAACCTGACGTTGT
ACAAATTGTTAGGAATTATAATGCTTATCTACGTGCAAGTGATGATTTACCAAAAATGTTTATTGAATCG
GACCCAGGATTCTTTTCCAATGCTATTGTTGAAGGTGCCAAGAAGTTTCCTAATACTGAATTTGTCAAAG
TAAAAGGTCTTCATTTTTCGCAAGAAGATGCACCTGATGAAATGGGAAAATATATCAAATCGTTCGTTGA
GCGAGTTCTCAAAAATGAACAATAATTCTAGAGCTTATCGATACCGTCGACCTCGAATCACTAGTCAGCT
GGAATTCAGATCTGGTACCGAGCTCCCCGGGCTGCAGGATATCCTGCAGCCCGGGGACCTCGGTACCAGA
TCTAGGATCCAGGATCCGGCGACACTCCACCATGGAAGTCCTCAGGGGGCCACCAGCTCCTTCAGGCAGG
ACACCTGCGGGGGAAGCGCCCTGAGTCGCCTGCGCTGCTCTCCGCATGTCGCTGGTTCCCCCCGGCCGCC
CTCAACCCCAGCCGGACGCCGACCCCGGGGAGGCCCACCTGGCCTCAGCCTTCACGTCCGGCATTCGTGG
TGCCCGGAGCCCGACGCCCCGCGTCCGGACCTGGAGGCAGCCCTGGGTCTCCGGATCAGGCCAGCGGCCA
AAGGGTCGCCGCACGCACCTGTTCCCAGGGCCTCCACATCATGGCCCCTCCCTCGGGTTACCCCACAGCC
TAGGCCGATTCGACCTCTCTCCGCTGGGGCCCTCGCTGGCGTCCCTGCACCCTGGGAGCGCGAGCGGCGC
GCGGGCGGGGAAGCGCGGCCCAGACCCCCGGGTCCGCCCGGAGCAGCTGCGCTGTCGGGGCCAGGCCGGG
CTCCCAGTGGATTCGCGGGCACAGACGCCCAGGACCGCGCTTCCCACGTGGCGGAGGGACTGGGGACCCG
GGCACCCGTCCTGCCCCTTCACCTTCCAGCTCCGCCTCCTCCGCGCGGACCCCGCCCCGTCCCGACCCCT
CCCGGGTCCCCGGCCCAGCCCCCTCCGGGCCCTCCCAGCCCCTCCCCTTCCTTTCCGCGGCCCCGCCCTC
TCCTCGCGGCGCGAGTTTCAGGCAGCGCTGCGTCCTGCTGCGCACGTGGGAAGCCCTGGCCCCGGCCACC
CCCGCGATGCCGCGCGCTCCCCGCTGCCGAGCCGTGCGCTCCCTGCTGCGCAGCCACTACCGCGAGGTGC
TGCCGCTGTCCCCCATGGAAGACGCCAAAAACATAAAGAAAGGCCCGGCGCCATTCTATCCGCTGGAAGA
TGGAACCGCTGGAGAGCAACTGCATAAGGCTATGAAGAGATACGCCCTGGTTCCTGGAACAATTGCTTTT
ACAGATGCACATATCGAGGTGGACATCACTTACGCTGAGTACTTCGAAATGTCCGTTCGGTTGGCAGAAG
CTATGAAACGATATGGGCTGAATACAAATCACAGAATCGTCGTATGCAGTGAAAACTCTCTTCAATTCTT
TATGCCGGTGTTGGGCGCGTTATTTATCGGAGTTGCAGTTGCGCCCGCGAACGACATTTATAATGAACGT
GAATTGCTCAACAGTATGGGCATTTCGCAGCCTACCGTGGTGTTCGTTTCCAAAAAGGGGTTGCAAAAAA
TTTTGAACGTGCAAAAAAAGCTCCCAATCATCCAAAAAATTATTATCATGGATTCTAAAACGGATTACCA
GGGATTTCAGTCGATGTACACGTTCGTCACATCTCATCTACCTCCCGGTTTTAATGAATACGATTTTGTG
CCAGAGTCCTTCGATAGGGACAAGACAATTGCACTGATCATGAACTCCTCTGGATCTACTGGTCTGCCTA
AAGGTGTCGCTCTGCCTCATAGAACTGCCTGCGTGAGATTCTCGCATGCCAGAGATCCTATTTTTGGCAA
TCAAATCATTCCGGATACTGCGATTTTAAGTGTTGTTCCATTCCATCACGGTTTTGGAATGTTTACTACA
CTCGGATATTTGATATGTGGATTTCGAGTCGTCTTAATGTATAGATTTGAAGAAGAGCTGTTTCTGAGGA
GCCTTCAGGATTACAAGATTCAAAGTGCGCTGCTGGTGCCAACCCTATTCTCCTTCTTCGCCAAAAGCAC
TCTGATTGACAAATACGATTTATCTAATTTACACGAAATTGCTTCTGGTGGCGCTCCCCTCTCTAAGGAA
GTCGGGGAAGCGGTTGCCAAGAGGTTCCATCTGCCAGGTATCAGGCAAGGATATGGGCTCACTGAGACTA
CATCAGCTATTCTGATTACACCCGAGGGGGATGATAAACCGGGCGCGGTCGGTAAAGTTGTTCCATTTTT
TGAAGCGAAGGTTGTGGATCTGGATACCGGGAAAACGCTGGGCGTTAATCAAAGAGGCGAACTGTGTGTG
AGAGGTCCTATGATTATGTCCGGTTATGTAAACAATCCGGAAGCGACCAACGCCTTGATTGACAAGGATG
GATGGCTACATTCTGGAGACATAGCTTACTGGGACGAAGACGAACACTTCTTCATCGTTGACCGCCTGAA
GTCTCTGATTAAGTACAAAGGCTATCAGGTGGCTCCCGCTGAATTGGAATCCATCTTGCTCCAACACCCC
AACATCTTCGACGCAGGTGTCGCAGGTCTTCCCGACGATGACGCCGGTGAACTTCCCGCCGCCGTTGTTG
TTTTGGAGCACGGAAAGACGATGACGGAAAAAGAGATCGTGGATTACGTCGCCAGTCAAGTAACAACCGC
GAAAAAGTTGCGCGGAGGAGTTGTGTTTGTGGACGAAGTACCGAAAGGTCTTACCGGAAAACTCGACGCA
AGAAAAATCAGAGAGATCCTCATAAAGGCCAAGAAGGGCGGAAAGATCGCCGTGTAATTCTAGAGTCGGG
GCGGCCGGCCGCTTCGAGCAGACATGATAAGATACATTGATGAGTTTGGACAAACCACAACTAGAATGCA
GTGAAAAAAATGCTTTATTTGTGAAATTTGTGATGCTATTGCTTTATTTGTAACCATTATAAGCTGCAAT
AAACAAGTTAACAACAACAATTGCATTCATTTTATGTTTCAGGTTCAGGGGGAGGTGTGGGAGGTTTTTT
AAAGCAAGTAAAACCTCTACAAATGTGGTAAAATCGATAAGGATCTGAACGATGGAGCGGAGAATGGGCG
GAACTGGGCGGAGTTAGGGGCGGGACTATGGTTGCTGACTAATTGAGATGCATGCTTTGCATACTTCTGC
CTGCTGGGGAGCCTGGGGACTTTCCACACCTGGTTGCTGACTAATTGAGATGCATGCTTTGCATACTTCT
GCCTGCTGGGGAGCCTGGGGACTTTCCACACCCTAACTGACACACATTCCACAGCGGATCCGTCGACCGA
TGCCCTTGAGAGCCTTCAACCCAGTCAGCTCCTTCCGGTGGGCGCGGGGCATGACTATCGTCGCCGCACT
TATGACTGTCTTCTTTATCATGCAACTCGTAGGACAGGTGCCGGCAGCGCTCTTCCGCTTCCTCGCTCAC
TGACTCGCTGCGCTCGGTCGTTCGGCTGCGGCGAGCGGTATCAGCTCACTCAAAGGCGGTAATACGGTTA
TCCACAGAATCAGGGGATAACGCAGGAAAGAACATGTGAGCAAAAGGCCAGCAAAAGGCCAGGAACCGTA
AAAAGGCCGCGTTGCTGGCGTTTTTCCATAGGCTCCGCCCCCCTGACGAGCATCACAAAAATCGACGCTC
AAGTCAGAGGTGGCGAAACCCGACAGGACTATAAAGATACCAGGCGTTTCCCCCTGGAAGCTCCCTCGTG
CGCTCTCCTGTTCCGACCCTGCCGCTTACCGGATACCTGTCCGCCTTTCTCCCTTCGGGAAGCGTGGCGC
TTTCTCATAGCTCACGCTGTAGGTATCTCAGTTCGGTGTAGGTCGTTCGCTCCAAGCTGGGCTGTGTGCA
CGAACCCCCCGTTCAGCCCGACCGCTGCGCCTTATCCGGTAACTATCGTCTTGAGTCCAACCCGGTAAGA
CACGACTTATCGCCACTGGCAGCAGCCACTGGTAACAGGATTAGCAGAGCGAGGTATGTAGGCGGTGCTA
CAGAGTTCTTGAAGTGGTGGCCTAACTACGGCTACACTAGAAGAACAGTATTTGGTATCTGCGCTCTGCT
GAAGCCAGTTACCTTCGGAAAAAGAGTTGGTAGCTCTTGATCCGGCAAACAAACCACCGCTGGTAGCGGT
GGTTTTTTTGTTTGCAAGCAGCAGATTACGCGCAGAAAAAAAGGATCTCAAGAAGATCCTTTGATCTTTT
CTACGGGGTCTGACGCTCAGTGGAACGAAAACTCACGTTAAGGGATTTTGGTCATGAGATTATCAAAAAG
GATCTTCACCTAGATCCTTTTAAATTAAAAATGAAGTTTTAAATCAATCTAAAGTATATATGAGTAAACT
TGGTCTGACAGTTACCAATGCTTAATCAGTGAGGCACCTATCTCAGCGATCTGTCTATTTCGTTCATCCA
TAGTTGCCTGACTCCCCGTCGTGTAGATAACTACGATACGGGAGGGCTTACCATCTGGCCCCAGTGCTGC
AATGATACCGCGAGACCCACGCTCACCGGCTCCAGATTTATCAGCAATAAACCAGCCAGCCGGAAGGGCC
GAGCGCAGAAGTGGTCCTGCAACTTTATCCGCCTCCATCCAGTCTATTAATTGTTGCCGGGAAGCTAGAG
TAAGTAGTTCGCCAGTTAATAGTTTGCGCAACGTTGTTGCCATTGCTACAGGCATCGTGGTGTCACGCTC
GTCGTTTGGTATGGCTTCATTCAGCTCCGGTTCCCAACGATCAAGGCGAGTTACATGATCCCCCATGTTG
TGCAAAAAAGCGGTTAGCTCCTTCGGTCCTCCGATCGTTGTCAGAAGTAAGTTGGCCGCAGTGTTATCAC
TCATGGTTATGGCAGCACTGCATAATTCTCTTACTGTCATGCCATCCGTAAGATGCTTTTCTGTGACTGG
TGAGTACTCAACCAAGTCATTCTGAGAATAGTGTATGCGGCGACCGAGTTGCTCTTGCCCGGCGTCAATA
CGGGATAATACCGCGCCACATAGCAGAACTTTAAAAGTGCTCATCATTGGAAAACGTTCTTCGGGGCGAA
AACTCTCAAGGATCTTACCGCTGTTGAGATCCAGTTCGATGTAACCCACTCGTGCACCCAACTGATCTTC
AGCATCTTTTACTTTCACCAGCGTTTCTGGGTGAGCAAAAACAGGAAGGCAAAATGCCGCAAAAAAGGGA
ATAAGGGCGACACGGAAATGTTGAATACTCATACTCTTCCTTTTTCAATATTATTGAAGCATTTATCAGG
GTTATTGTCTCATGAGCGGATACATATTTGAATGTATTTAGAAAAATAAACAAATAGGGGTTCCGCGCAC
ATTTCCCCGAAAAGTGCCACCTG
[124 nt withheld, positions 5904-6027]
C
[91 nt withheld, positions 6029-6119]
A
[49 nt withheld, positions 6121-6169]
CCTTTGACGTTGGAGTCCACGTTCTTT
[37 nt withheld, positions 6197-6233]
ACCCTATCTCGGTCTATTCTTTTGATTTATAAGGGATTTTGCCGATTTCGGCCTATTGGTTAAAAAATGA
GCTGATTTAACAAAAATTTAACGCGAATTTTAACAAAATATTAACGCTTACAATTTGCCATTCGCCATTC
AGGCTGCGCAACTGTTGGGAAGGGCGATCGGTGCGGGCCTCTTCGCTATTACGCCAGCCCAAGCTACCAT
GATAAGTAAGTAATATTAAGGTACGGGAGGTACTTGGAGCGGCCGCAATAAAATATCTTTATTTTCATTA
CATCTGTGTGTTGGTTTTTTGTGTGAATCGATAGTACTAACATACGCTCTCCATCAAAACAAAACGAAAC
AAAACAAACTAGCAAAATAGGCTGTCCCCAGTGCAAGTGCAGGTGCCAGAACATTTCTCTATCGATAGGT
ACCGAGCTCTTACGCGTGCTAGCCCGGGCTCGAGATCTGCGATCTGCATCTCAATTAGTCAGCAACCATA
GTCCCGCCCCTAACTCCGCCCATCCCGCCCCTAACTCCGCCCAGTTCCGCCCATTCTCCGCCCCATCGCT
GACTAATTTTTTTTATTTATGCAGAGGCCGAGGCCGCCTCGGCCTCTGAGCTATTCCAGAAGTAGTGAGG
AGGCTTTTTTGGAGGCCTAGGCTTTTGCAAAAAGCTGAAGTTGGTCGTGAGGCACTGGGCAGGTAAGTAT
CAAGGTTACAAGACAGGTTTAAGGAGACCAATAGAAACTGGGCTTGTCGAGACAGAGAAGACTCTTGCGT
TTCTGATAGGCACCTATTGGTCTTACTGACATCCACTTTGCCTTTCTCTCCACAGGTGTCCACTCCCAGT
TCAATTACAGCTCTTAAGGCTAGAGTACTTAATACGACTCACTATAGGCTAGGCTTGGCATTCCGGTACT
GAATTGATATCAAGCTCTAGCCACCATGACTTCGAAAGTTTATGATCCAGAACAAAGGAAACGGATGATA
ACTGGTCCGCAGTGGTGGGCCAGATGTAAACAAATGAATGTTCTTGATTCATTTATTAATTATTATGATT
CAGAAAAACATGCAGAAAATGCTGTTATTTTTTTACATGGTAACGCGGCCTCTTCTTATTTATGGCGACA
TGTTGTGCCACATATTGAGCCAGTAG
